>Addgene plasmid #217898 | pACEBac1-PSMB5-PSMB6-PSMB7 | addgene full sequence | sequence record 432186 | Addgene NGS Result
[322 nt withheld, positions 1-322]
GAATTCCGCGCGCTTCGGACCGGGATCCGCGCCCGATGGTGGGACGGTATGAATAATCCGGAATATTTAT
AGGTTTTTTTATTACAAAACTGTTACGAAAACAGTAAAATACTTATTTATTTGCGAGATGGTTATCATTT
TAATTATCTCCATGATCTATTAATATTCCGGAGTAGGTCGATTTAAACATCAGGCATCATTAGGTTTATT
TAAATGGTTATGATAGTTATTGCTCAGCGGTGGCAGCAGCCAACTCAGCTTCCTTTCGGGCTTTGTTAGC
AGCCGGATCTTCTAGGCTCAAGCAGTGATCAGATCCAGACATGATAAGATACATTGATGAGTTTGGACAA
ACCACAACTAGAATGCAGTGAAAAAAATGCTTTATTTGTGAAATTTGTGATGCTATTGCTTTATTTGTAA
CCATTATAAGCTGCAATAAACAAGTTAACAACAACAATTGCATTCATTTTATGTTTCAGGTTCAGGGGGA
GGTGTGGGAGGTTTTTTAAAGCAAGTAAAACCTCTACAAATGTGGTATGGCTGATTATGATCCTCTAGTA
CTTCTCGACAAGCTTGTCGAGACTGCAGGCTCTAGATTCGAAAGCGGCCGCTTATCAGGCGGGTGGTAAA
GTGGCAACGGCGAATTTGGGTATCTGGTCTCCCAAAAGTACTTGCCGCTCTACCCCTGACTCTGCAATGG
CTGCCAGGCGGATCACTCCTCCACTGGAGCCATCCCGCTCCATGGCCAAAGCGAGAGCATTGGCAGTGAA
TTGCAGACACTCTTCCTTGGTCATGCCTTCCCGGTAGGTAGCATCAACATAGCCATAGATGTAGGAGCTC
CCGGAGCCTCCAATGGCAAAGGACTGCCTTACCATCATACCCCCCATAGGCACTGAGTACCCCTGCCCTC
CTTCTTGAGGGTCCCAGCCTGCGATGATGATTCCCGCCATCAGGTCTTCCCGGTATCGGTAACACATCTC
CTTAAAGAGGCTGGCTGCTGTGTGGACCAGTGGAGGCTCATTCAGTTCAATGCTGTGGAAACCGAGCTGG
TAGGTGACAGCATCAGCTACTGCCTGGGTATCAGCAGCTGAGCCTGAGCGACAGCAGAAAATGCGGTCGT
GAATAGGTGTCAGCTTGTCAGTCACTCGATTGGCGATGTAGGACCCAGTGGTTGTTCTGGAGTCCGCCCC
CAGAACCACGCCCCCGTCAAACTGCACGGCCATGATAGTCGTCCCAGTGGAAACTTCTCGGCTTTCCCAG
TCTGGAGTGAATGCCTCCGGCCCCCAAGCCGGTGCTGGCCCGGCTCCCCGAGCAGCTAGTAAGGTAGCCG
CCATGAATTCCGCGCGCTTCGGACCGGGATCCGCGCCCGATGGTGGGACGGTATGAATAATCCGGAATAT
TTATAGGTTTTTTTATTACAAAACTGTTACGAAAACAGTAAAATACTTATTTATTTGCGAGATGGTTATC
ATTTTAATTATCTCCATGATCTATTAATATTCCGGAGTAGGTCGATTTAAACGTGCAATAGTATCCAGTT
TATTTAAATGGTTATGATAGTTATTGCTCAGCGGTGGCAGCAGCCAACTCAGCTTCCTTTCGGGCTTTGT
TAGCAGCCGGATCTTCTAGGCTCAAGCAGTGATCAGATCCAGACATGATAAGATACATTGATGAGTTTGG
ACAAACCACAACTAGAATGCAGTGAAAAAAATGCTTTATTTGTGAAATTTGTGATGCTATTGCTTTATTT
GTAACCATTATAAGCTGCAATAAACAAGTTAACAACAACAATTGCATTCATTTTATGTTTCAGGTTCAGG
GGGAGGTGTGGGAGGTTTTTTAAAGCAAGTAAAACCTCTACAAATGTGGTATGGCTGATTATGATCCTCT
AGTACTTCTCGACAAGCTTGTCGAGACTGCAGGCTCTAGATTCGAAAGCGGCCGCTTATCA
[789 nt withheld, positions 2274-3062]
GAATTCCGCGCGCTTCGGACCGGGATCCGCGCCCGATGGTGGGACGGTATGAATAATCCGGAATATTTAT
AGGTTTTTTTATTACAAAACTGTTACGAAAACAGTAAAATACTTATTTATTTGCGAGATGGTTATCATTT
TAATTATCTCCATGATCTATTAATATTCCGGAGTAGGTCGCGAATCGATACTAGTGTTTAAACTCGCTAC
CTTAGGACCGTTATAGTTACAGATAACTTCGTATAATGTATGCTATACGAAGTTATGGCGACTTCGCTGC
TGCCCAAGGTTGCCGGGTGACGCACACCGTGGAAACGGATGAAGGCACGAACCCAGTTGACATAAGCCTG
TTCGGTTCGTAAACTGTAATGCAAGTAGCGTATGCGCTCACGCAACTGGTCCAGAACCTTGACCGAACGC
AGCGGTGGTAACGGCGCAGTGGCGGTTTTCATGGCTTGTTATGACTGTTTTTTTGTACAGTCTATGCCTC
GGGCATCCAAGCAGCAAGCGCGTTACGCCGTGGGTCGATGTTTGATGTTATGGAGCAGCAACGATGTTAC
GCAGCAGCAACGATGTTACGCAGCAGGGCAGTCGCCCTAAAACAAAGTTAGGTGGCTCAAGTATGGGCAT
CATTCGCACATGTAGGCTCGGCCCTGACCAAGTCAAATCCATGCGGGCTGCTCTTGATCTTTTCGGTCGT
GAGTTCGGAGACGTAGCCACCTACTCCCAACATCAGCCGGACTCCGATTACCTCGGGAACTTGCTCCGTA
GTAAGACATTCATCGCGCTTGCTGCCTTCGACCAAGAAGCGGTTGTTGGCGCTCTCGCGGCTTACGTTCT
GCCCAAGTTTGAGCAGCCGCGTAGTGAGATCTATATCTATGATCTCGCAGTCTCCGGCGAGCACCGGAGG
CAGGGCATTGCCACCGCGCTCATCAATCTCCTCAAGCATGAGGCCAACGCGCTTGGTGCTTATGTGATCT
ACGTGCAAGCAGATTACGGTGACGATCCCGCAGTGGCTCTCTATACAAAGTTGGGCATACGGGAAGAAGT
GATGCACTTTGATATCGACCCAAGTACCGCCACCTAACAATTCGTTCAAGCCGAGATCGGCTTCCCGGCC
GCGGAGTTGTTCGGTAAATTGTCACAACGCCGCGAATATAGTCTTTACATGCCCTTGGCCACGCCCCTCT
TTAATACGACGGGCAATTTGCACTTCAGAAAATGAAGAGTTTGCTTTAGCCATAACAAAAGTCCAGTATG
CTTTTTCACAGCATAACTGGACTGATTTCAGTTTACAACTATTCTGTCTAGTTTAAGACTTTATTGTCAT
AGTTTAGATCTATTTTGTTCAGTTTAAGACTTTATTGTCCGCCCACACCCGCTTACGCAGGGCATCTGCG
CATCCACAGGAAGAGCGACCCAAGTCAATCAGGGGATAACGCAGGAAAGAACATGTGAGCAAAAGGCCAG
CAAAAGGCCAGGAACCGTAAAAAGGCCGCGTTGCTGGCGTTTTTCCATAGGCTCCGCCCCCCTGACGAGC
ATCACAAAAATCGACGCTCAAGTCAGAGGTGGCGAAACCCGACAGGACTATAAAGATACCAGGCGTTTCC
CCCTGGAAGCTCCCTCGTGCGCTCTCCTGTTCCGACCCTGCCGCTTACCGGATACCTGTCCGCCTTTCTC
CCTTCGGGAAGCGTGGCGCTTTCTCATAGCTCACGCTGTAGGTATCTCAGTTCGGTGTAGGTCGTTCGCT
CCAAGCTGGGCTGTGTGCACGAACCCCCCGTTCAGCCCGACCGCTGCGCCTTATCCGGTAACTATCGTCT
TGAGTCCAACCCGGTAAGACACGACTTATCGCCACTGGCAGCAGCCACTGGTAACAGGATTAGCAGAGCG
AGGTATGTAGGCGGTGCTACAGAGTTCTTGAAGTGGTGGCCTAACTACGGCTACACTAGAAGAACAGTAT
TTGGTATCTGCGCTCTGCTGAAGCCAGTTACCTTCGGAAAAAGAGTTGGTAGCTCTTGATCCGGCAAACA
AACCACCGCTGGTAGCGGTGGTTTTTTTGTTTGCAAGCAGCAGATTACGCGCAGAAAAAAAGGATCTCAA
GAAGATCCTTTGATCTTTTCTACGGGGTCTGACGCTCAGTGGAACGAAAACTCACGTTAAGGGATTTTGG
TCATGAGATTATCAAAAAGGATCTTCACCTAGATCCTTTTAAATTAAAAATGAAGTTTTAAATCAATCTA
AAGTATATATGAGTAAACTTGGTCTGACAGTTGACCCAAGTCAACCGGTTGTGGGCGGACAAAATAGTTG
GGAACTGGGAGGGGTGGAAATGGAGTTTTTAAGGATTATTTAGGGAAGAGTGACAAAATAGATGGGAACT
GGGTGTAGCGTCGTAAGCTAATACGAAAATTAAAAATGACAAAATAGTTTGGAACTAGATTTCACTTATC
TGGTTCCAATTAGATGGGTATACCCTAGGAAACTAAGCTATGTGAACCGTTTATTTAAATGGTTATGATA
GTTATTGCTCAGCGGTGGCAGCAGCCAACTCAGCTTCCTTTCGGGCTTTGTTAGCAGCCGGATCTTCTAG
GCTCAAGCAGTGATCAGATCCAGACATGATAAGATACATTGATGAGTTTGGACAAACCACAACTAGAATG
CAGTGAAAAAAATGCTTTATTTGTGAAATTTGTGATGCTATTGCTTTATTTGTAACCATTATAAGCTGCA
ATAAACAAGTTAACAACAACAATTGCATTCATTTTATGTTTCAGGTTCAGGGGGAGGTGTGGGAGGTTTT
TTAAAGCAAGTAAAACCTCTACAAATGTGGTATGGCTGATTATGATCCTCTAGTACTTCTCGACAAGCTT
GTCGAGACTGCAGGCTCTAGATTCGAAAGCGGCCGCTTATCA
[509 nt withheld, positions 5975-6483]
Features (pLannotate 1.2.2; 21 found; start..end, strand, type, name):
    387..478     -  promoter       polyhedrin promoter: polh from Autographa californica; promoter for the baculovirus polyhedrin gene
    556..605     -  CDS            SET1 (fragment): solubility-enhancement tag derived from T7 phage gene 10B
    634..768     -  polyA_signal   SV40 poly(A) signal: SV40 polyadenylation signal
    791..874     -  CDS            large T antigen (fragment): large T antigen from SV40 (simian virus 40)
    940..1656    -  CDS            PSMB6: PSB6_HUMAN - Also known as LMPY, Y. Experimental evidence at protein level: Swiss-Prot protein existence level 1. Component of the 20S core proteasome complex involved in the proteolytic degradation of most intracellular proteins. This complex plays numerous essential roles within the cell by associating with different regulatory particles. Associated with two 19S regulatory particles, forms the 26S proteasome and thus participates in the ATP- dependent degradation of ubiquitinated proteins. The 26S proteasome plays a key role in the maintenance of protein homeostasis by removing misfolded or
   1721..1812    -  promoter       polyhedrin promoter: polh from Autographa californica; promoter for the baculovirus polyhedrin gene
   1890..1939    -  CDS            SET1 (fragment): solubility-enhancement tag derived from T7 phage gene 10B
   1968..2102    -  polyA_signal   SV40 poly(A) signal: SV40 polyadenylation signal
   2125..2208    -  CDS            large T antigen (fragment): large T antigen from SV40 (simian virus 40)
   2274..3062    -  CDS            PSMB5 (sequence withheld): PSB5_HUMAN - Also known as LMPX, MB1, X. Experimental evidence at protein level: Swiss-Prot protein existence level 1. Component of the 20S core proteasome complex involved in the proteolytic degradation of most intracellular proteins. This complex plays numerous essential roles within the cell by associating with different regulatory particles. Associated with two 19S regulatory particles, forms the 26S proteasome and thus participates in the ATP- dependent degradation of ubiquitinated proteins. The 26S proteasome plays a key role in the maintenance of protein homeostasis by removing misfolde
   3127..3218    -  promoter       polyhedrin promoter: polh from Autographa californica; promoter for the baculovirus polyhedrin gene
   3295..3328    -  protein_bind   loxP: Cre-mediated recombination occurs in the 8-bp core sequence (GCATACAT). Cre recombinase
   3399..3427    +  promoter       Pc promoter: intI1 (promoter lies within the coding sequence); class 1 integron promoter
   3616..4149    +  CDS            GmR: gentamycin acetyltransferase; aacC1; confers resistance to gentamycin
   4216..4439    +  mobile_element Tn7R: mini-Tn7 element (right end of the Tn7 transposon) Tn7
   4574..5162    -  rep_origin     ori: high-copy-number ColE1/pMB1/pBR322/pUC origin of replication
   5352..5517    +  mobile_element Tn7L: mini-Tn7 element (left end of the Tn7 transposon) Tn7
   5591..5640    -  CDS            SET1 (fragment): solubility-enhancement tag derived from T7 phage gene 10B
   5669..5803    -  polyA_signal   SV40 poly(A) signal: SV40 polyadenylation signal
   5826..5909    -  CDS            large T antigen (fragment): large T antigen from SV40 (simian virus 40)
   5975..322     -  CDS            PSMB7 (across the origin) (sequence withheld): PSB7_HUMAN - Also known as Z. Experimental evidence at protein level: Swiss-Prot protein existence level 1. Component of the 20S core proteasome complex involved in the proteolytic degradation of most intracellular proteins. This complex plays numerous essential roles within the cell by associating with different regulatory particles. Associated with two 19S regulatory particles, forms the 26S proteasome and thus participates in the ATP- dependent degradation of ubiquitinated proteins. The 26S proteasome plays a key role in the maintenance of protein homeostasis by removing misfolded or damage
