[The description below was written by a language model from this plasmid's Addgene catalogue record and pLannotate feature annotations shown in this document.]
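Description:
pACEBac1-PSMB5-PSMB6-PSMB7 is a 6,483 bp baculovirus transfer (acceptor) plasmid built on the pACEBac1 backbone for co-expressing three human 20S proteasome core particle subunits in insect cells. It is propagated in E. coli through a high-copy ColE1/pUC-type origin. Selection is with gentamicin, conferred by the aacC1 acetyltransferase gene, which is driven by a class 1 integron Pc promoter.

The payload consists of three tandem expression cassettes, all in the same orientation. Each cassette has a copy of the Autographa californica polyhedrin promoter, a strong very-late baculoviral promoter, followed by one coding sequence and an SV40 polyadenylation signal. The coding sequences are PSMB5 (beta type-5), PSMB6 (beta type-6) and PSMB7 (beta type-7), with PSMB7 spanning the numbering origin of the circular record. The short "large T antigen" and "SET1" fragment hits that recur next to each poly(A) signal are most likely annotation matches to the repeated terminator and flanking vector sequence, not intended tags. The record lists no affinity or epitope tags on any subunit.

The cassettes and the gentamicin marker lie between the Tn7R and Tn7L ends, so this segment can be moved by Tn7 transposition into a baculoviral bacmid to generate recombinant virus. A single loxP site allows Cre-mediated fusion with compatible donor plasmids to assemble larger multigene constructs. According to the record, the plasmid is used for insect cell production of these three subunits, which include the catalytically active beta subunits of the proteasome. The associated work concerns chaperone-mediated assembly of the human 20S proteasome.
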