Addgene plasmid #217898: pACEBac1-PSMB5-PSMB6-PSMB7
Purpose: Insect cell expression of human 20S CP proteasome subunit beta type-5 (PSMB5), beta type-6 (PSMB6), and beta type-7 (PSMB7)
Depositing lab: Brenda Schulman. Depositing organization: Max Planck Institute of Biochemistry. Publication: Visualizing chaperone-mediated multistep assembly of the human 20S proteasome. Adolf F, Du J, Goodall EA, Walsh RM Jr, Rawson S, von Gronau S, Harper JW, Hanna J, Schulman BA. Nat Struct Mol Biol. 2024 Apr 10. doi: 10.1038/s41594-024-01268-9. PubMed 38600324.
Backbone
  Vector backbone: pACEBac1
  Total vector size (bp): 6483
  Vector type: Insect Expression
Growth in bacteria
  Bacterial resistance: Gentamicin, 10 μg/mL
  Growth temperature: 37°C
  Growth strain: DH5alpha
  Copy number: Unknown
Gene/Insert 1
  Gene/Insert name: PSMB5
  Species: H. sapiens (human)
  Entrez Gene: PSMB5 (a.k.a. LMPX, MB1)
Gene/Insert 2
  Gene/Insert name: PSMB6
  Species: H. sapiens (human)
  Entrez Gene: PSMB6 (a.k.a. DELTA, LMPY)
Gene/Insert 3
  Gene/Insert name: PSMB7
  Species: H. sapiens (human)
  Entrez Gene: PSMB7
Terms and licenses: Academic/Nonprofit Terms; Industry Terms: Not Available to Industry
How to cite: pACEBac1-PSMB5-PSMB6-PSMB7 was a gift from Brenda Schulman (Addgene plasmid # 217898 ; http://n2t.net/addgene:217898 ; RRID:Addgene_217898)
